>Addgene plasmid #52113 | pMSCV-IRES-mAmetrine 1.1 FP | depositor full sequence | sequence record 80499 | pMSCV-IRES-mAmetrine 1.1 FP sequence 6328 bps
TGAAAGACCCCACCTGTAGGTTTGGCAAGCTAGCTTAAGTAACGCCATTTTGCAAGGCATGGAAAATACA
TAACTGAGAATAGAGAAGTTCAGATCAAGGTTAGGAACAGAGAGACAGCAGAATATGGGCCAAACAGGAT
ATCTGTGGTAAGCAGTTCCTGCCCCGGCTCAGGGCCAAGAACAGATGGTCCCCAGATGCGGTCCCGCCCT
CAGCAGTTTCTAGAGAACCATCAGATGTTTCCAGGGTGCCCCAAGGACCTGAAAATGACCCTGTGCCTTA
TTTGAACTAACCAATCAGTTCGCTTCTCGCTTCTGTTCGCGCGCTTCTGCTCCCCGAGCTCAATAAAAGA
GCCCACAACCCCTCACTCGGCGCGCCAGTCCTCCGATAGACTGCGTCGCCCGGGTACCCGTATTCCCAAT
AAAGCCTCTTGCTGTTTGCATCCGAATCGTGGACTCGCTGATCCTTGGGAGGGTCTCCTCAGATTGATTG
ACTGCCCACCTCGGGGGTCTTTCATTTGGAGGTTCCACCGAGATTTGGAGACCCCTGCCTAGGGACCACC
GACCCCCCCGCCGGGAGGTAAGCTGGCCAGCGGTCGTTTCGTGTCTGTCTCTGTCTTTGTGCGTGTTTGT
GCCGGCATCTAATGTTTGCGCCTGCGTCTGTACTAGTTAGCTAACTAGCTCTGTATCTGGCGGACCCGTG
GTGGAACTGACGAGTTCTGAACACCCGGCCGCAACCCTGGGAGACGTCCCAGGGACTTTGGGGGCCGTTT
TTGTGGCCCGACCTGAGGAAGGGAGTCGATGTGGAATCCGACCCCGTCAGGATATGTGGTTCTGGTAGGA
GACGAGAACCTAAAACAGTTCCCGCCTCCGTCTGAATTTTTGCTTTCGGTTTGGAACCGAAGCCGCGCGT
CTTGTCTGCTGCAGCGCTGCAGCATCGTTCTGTGTTGTCTCTGTCTGACTGTGTTTCTGTATTTGTCTGA
AAATTAGGGCCAGACTGTTACCACTCCCTTAAGTTTGACCTTAGGTCACTGGAAAGATGTCGAGCGGATC
GCTCACAACCAGTCGGTAGATGTCAAGAAGAGACGTTGGGTTACCTTCTGCTCTGCAGAATGGCCAACCT
TTAACGTCGGATGGCCGCGAGACGGCACCTTTAACCGAGACCTCATCACCCAGGTTAAGATCAAGGTCTT
TTCACCTGGCCCGCATGGACACCCAGACCAGGTCCCCTACATCGTGACCTGGGAAGCCTTGGCTTTTGAC
CCCCCTCCCTGGGTCAAGCCCTTTGTACACCCTAAGCCTCCGCCTCCTCTTCCTCCATCCGCCCCGTCTC
TCCCCCTTGAACCTCCTCGTTCGACCCCGCCTCGATCCTCCCTTTATCCAGCCCTCACTCCTTCTCTAGG
CGCCGGAATTCAGATCTTACGTAGCTAGCGGATCCCAATTGCTCGAGCGGGATCAATTCCGCCCCCCCCC
TAACGTTACTGGCCGAAGCCGCTTGGAATAAGGCCGGTGTGCGTTTGTCTATATGTTATTTTCCACCATA
TTGCCGTCTTTTGGCAATGTGAGGGCCCGGAAACCTGGCCCTGTCTTCTTGACGAGCATTCCTAGGGGTC
TTTCCCCTCTCGCCAAAGGAATGCAAGGTCTGTTGAATGTCGTGAAGGAAGCAGTTCCTCTGGAAGCTTC
TTGAAGACAAACAACGTCTGTAGCGACCCTTTGCAGGCAGCGGAACCCCCCACCTGGCGACAGGTGCCTC
TGCGGCCAAAAGCCACGTGTATAAGATACACCTGCAAAGGCGGCACAACCCCAGTGCCACGTTGTGAGTT
GGATAGTTGTGGAAAGAGTCAAATGGCTCTCCTCAAGCGTATTCAACAAGGGGCTGAAGGATGCCCAGAA
GGTACCCCATTGTATGGGATCTGATCTGGGGCCTCGGTGCACATGCTTTACATGTGTTTAGTCGAGGTTA
AAAAAACGTCTAGGCCCCCCGAACCACGGGGACGTGGTTTTCCTTTGAAAAACACGATAATACCATGGTG
AGCAAGGGCGAGGAGCTGTTCACCGGGGTGGTGCCCATCCTGGTCGAGCTGGACGGCGACGTAAACGGCC
ACAGGTTCAGCGTGCGCGGCGAGGGCGAGGGCGATGCCACCAACGGCAAGCTGACCCTGAAGTTCATCTG
CACCTCCGGCGAGCTGCCCGTGCCCTGGCCCACCCTCGTGACCACCCTGTCTTACGGCGTGCAGTGCTTC
GCCCGCTACCCCGACCACATGAAGCAGCACGACTTCTTCAAGTCCGCCATGCCCGAAGGCTACGTCCAGG
AGCGCACCATCTCCTTCAAGGACGACGGCAGCTACAGGACCCGCGCCGAGGTGAAGTTCGAGGGCGACAC
CCTGGTGAACCGCATCGAGCTGAAGGGCATCGACTTCAAGGAGGACGGCAACATCCTGGGGCACAAGCTG
GAGTACAACATGAACGCGTGGGACGCGTATATCACGGCCGACAAGCAGAAGAACGGCATCAAAGCGAACT
TCAAGATCGAGCACAACGTCAAGGACGGCGGCGTGCAGCTCGCCGACGCGTACCAGCAGAACACCCCCAT
CGGCGACGGCTCCGTGCTGCTGCCTGACAACCACTACCTGAGCTTCCAGAGCAAGCTGTTCAAAGACCCC
AACGAGCAGCGCGATCACATGGTCCTGCTGGAGTTCGTTACCGCCGCCGGGATAACTCCCGGCATGGACG
AGCTGTACAAGTAAAGCGGCCGCGACTCTAGAGTCGACCTGCAGGCATGCAAGCTTCAGGTAGCCGGCTA
ACGTTAACAACCGGTACCTCTAGAACTATAGCTAGCATGCGCAAATTTAAAGCGCTGATATCGATAAAAT
AAAAGATTTTATTTAGTCTCCAGAAAAAGGGGGGAATGAAAGACCCCACCTGTAGGTTTGGCAAGCTAGC
TTAAGTAACGCCATTTTGCAAGGCATGGAAAATACATAACTGAGAATAGAGAAGTTCAGATCAAGGTTAG
GAACAGAGAGACAGCAGAATATGGGCCAAACAGGATATCTGTGGTAAGCAGTTCCTGCCCCGGCTCAGGG
CCAAGAACAGATGGTCCCCAGATGCGGTCCCGCCCTCAGCAGTTTCTAGAGAACCATCAGATGTTTCCAG
GGTGCCCCAAGGACCTGAAAATGACCCTGTGCCTTATTTGAACTAACCAATCAGTTCGCTTCTCGCTTCT
GTTCGCGCGCTTCTGCTCCCCGAGCTCAATAAAAGAGCCCACAACCCCTCACTCGGCGCGCCAGTCCTCC
GATAGACTGCGTCGCCCGGGTACCCGTGTATCCAATAAACCCTCTTGCAGTTGCATCCGACTTGTGGTCT
CGCTGTTCCTTGGGAGGGTCTCCTCTGAGTGATTGACTACCCGTCAGCGGGGGTCTTTCAGAATTGGTAA
TCATGGTCATAGCTGTTTCCTGTGTGAAATTGTTATCCGCTCACAATTCCACACAACATACGAGCCGGAA
GCATAAAGTGTAAAGCCTGGGGTGCCTAATGAGTGAGCTAACTCACATTAATTGCGTTGCGCTCACTGCC
CGCTTTCCAGTCGGGAAACCTGTCGTGCCAGCTGCATTAATGAATCGGCCAACGCGCGGGGAGAGGCGGT
TTGCGTATTGGGCGCTCTTCCGCTTCCTCGCTCACTGACTCGCTGCGCTCGGTCGTTCGGCTGCGGCGAG
CGGTATCAGCTCACTCAAAGGCGGTAATACGGTTATCCACAGAATCAGGGGATAACGCAGGAAAGAACAT
GTGAGCAAAAGGCCAGCAAAAGGCCAGGAACCGTAAAAAGGCCGCGTTGCTGGCGTTTTTCCATAGGCTC
CGCCCCCCTGACGAGCATCACAAAAATCGACGCTCAAGTCAGAGGTGGCGAAACCCGACAGGACTATAAA
GATACCAGGCGTTTCCCCCTGGAAGCTCCCTCGTGCGCTCTCCTGTTCCGACCCTGCCGCTTACCGGATA
CCTGTCCGCCTTTCTCCCTTCGGGAAGCGTGGCGCTTTCTCATAGCTCACGCTGTAGGTATCTCAGTTCG
GTGTAGGTCGTTCGCTCCAAGCTGGGCTGTGTGCACGAACCCCCCGTTCAGCCCGACCGCTGCGCCTTAT
CCGGTAACTATCGTCTTGAGTCCAACCCGGTAAGACACGACTTATCGCCACTGGCAGCAGCCACTGGTAA
CAGGATTAGCAGAGCGAGGTATGTAGGCGGTGCTACAGAGTTCTTGAAGTGGTGGCCTAACTACGGCTAC
ACTAGAAGGACAGTATTTGGTATCTGCGCTCTGCTGAAGCCAGTTACCTTCGGAAAAAGAGTTGGTAGCT
CTTGATCCGGCAAACAAACCACCGCTGGTAGCGGTGGTTTTTTTGTTTGCAAGCAGCAGATTACGCGCAG
AAAAAAAGGATCTCAAGAAGATCCTTTGATCTTTTCTACGGGGTCTGACGCTCAGTGGAACGAAAACTCA
CGTTAAGGGATTTTGGTCATGAGATTATCAAAAAGGATCTTCACCTAGATCCTTTTAAATTAAAAATGAA
GTTTTAAATCAATCTAAAGTATATATGAGTAAACTTGGTCTGACAGTTACCAATGCTTAATCAGTGAGGC
ACCTATCTCAGCGATCTGTCTATTTCGTTCATCCATAGTTGCCTGACTCCCCGTCGTGTAGATAACTACG
ATACGGGAGGGCTTACCATCTGGCCCCAGTGCTGCAATGATACCGCGAGACCCACGCTCACCGGCTCCAG
ATTTATCAGCAATAAACCAGCCAGCCGGAAGGGCCGAGCGCAGAAGTGGTCCTGCAACTTTATCCGCCTC
CATCCAGTCTATTAATTGTTGCCGGGAAGCTAGAGTAAGTAGTTCGCCAGTTAATAGTTTGCGCAACGTT
GTTGCCATTGCTACAGGCATCGTGGTGTCACGCTCGTCGTTTGGTATGGCTTCATTCAGCTCCGGTTCCC
AACGATCAAGGCGAGTTACATGATCCCCCATGTTGTGCAAAAAAGCGGTTAGCTCCTTCGGTCCTCCGAT
CGTTGTCAGAAGTAAGTTGGCCGCAGTGTTATCACTCATGGTTATGGCAGCACTGCATAATTCTCTTACT
GTCATGCCATCCGTAAGATGCTTTTCTGTGACTGGTGAGTACTCAACCAAGTCATTCTGAGAATAGTGTA
TGCGGCGACCGAGTTGCTCTTGCCCGGCGTCAATACGGGATAATACCGCGCCACATAGCAGAACTTTAAA
AGTGCTCATCATTGGAAAACGTTCTTCGGGGCGAAAACTCTCAAGGATCTTACCGCTGTTGAGATCCAGT
TCGATGTAACCCACTCGTGCACCCAACTGATCTTCAGCATCTTTTACTTTCACCAGCGTTTCTGGGTGAG
CAAAAACAGGAAGGCAAAATGCCGCAAAAAAGGGAATAAGGGCGACACGGAAATGTTGAATACTCATACT
CTTCCTTTTTCAATATTATTGAAGCATTTATCAGGGTTATTGTCTCATGAGCGGATACATATTTGAATGT
ATTTAGAAAAATAAACAAATAGGGGTTCCGCGCACATTTCCCCGAAAAGTGCCACCTGACGTCTAAGAAA
CCATTATTATCATGACATTAACCTATAAAAATAGGCGTATCACGAGGCCCTTTCGTCTCGCGCGTTTCGG
TGATGACGGTGAAAACCTCTGACACATGCAGCTCCCGGAGACGGTCACAGCTTGTCTGTAAGCGGATGCC
GGGAGCAGACAAGCCCGTCAGGGCGCGTCAGCGGGTGTTGGCGGGTGTCGGGGCTGGCTTAACTATGCGG
CATCAGAGCAGATTGTACTGAGAGTGCACCATATGCGGTGTGAAATACCGCACAGATGCGTAAGGAGAAA
ATACCGCATCAGGCGCCATTCGCCATTCAGGCTGCGCAACTGTTGGGAAGGGCGATCGGTGCGGGCCTCT
TCGCTATTACGCCAGCTGGCGAAAGGGGGATGTGCTGCAAGGCGATTAAGTTGGGTAACGCCAGGGTTTT
CCCAGTCACGACGTTGTAAAACGACGGCCAGTGCCACGCTCTCCCTTATGCGACTCCTGCATTAGGAAGC
AGCCCAGTAGTAGGTTGAGGCCGTTGAGCACCGCCGCCGCAAGGAATGGTGCATGCAAGGAGATGGCGCC
CAACAGTCCCCCGGCCACGGGGCCTGCCACCATACCCACGCCGAAACAAGCGCTCATGAGCCCGAAGTGG
CGAGCCCGATCTTCCCCATCGGTGATGTCGGCGATATAGGCGCCAGCAACCGCACCTGTGGCGCCGGTGA
TGCCGGCCACGATGCGTCCGGCGTAGAG
Features (pLannotate 1.2.2; 18 found; start..end, strand, type, name):
      1..516     +  LTR            5' LTR: 5' long terminal repeat from murine embryonic stem cell virus
    580..921     +  misc_feature   MESV Ψ: packaging signal of murine embryonic stem cell virus
    988..1404    +  CDS            gag (truncated): truncated Moloney murine leukemia virus (MMLV) gag gene lacking the start codon
   1462..2022    +  misc_feature   IRES: internal ribosome entry site (IRES) of the encephalomyocarditis virus (EMCV)
   2025..2744    +  CDS            mAmetrine1.1: photostable yellow fluorescent protein with a large Stokes shift, excitable with violet light (Ai et al., 2008)
   2756..2786    +  misc_feature   MCS (fragment): pUC18/19 multiple cloning site
   2906..3420    +  LTR            3' LTR: 3' long terminal repeat from murine embryonic stem cell virus
   3460..3476    -  protein_bind   lac operator: The lac repressor binds to the lac operator to inhibit transcription in E. coli. This inhibition can be relieved by adding lactose or isopropyl-β-D-thiogalactopyranoside (IPTG). lac repressor encoded by lacI
   3484..3514    -  promoter       lac promoter: promoter for the E. coli lac operon
   3529..3550    -  protein_bind   CAP binding site: CAP binding activates transcription in the presence of cAMP. E. coli catabolite activator protein
   3563..3655    -  CDS            lacI (fragment): lac repressor; lacI; The lac repressor binds to the lac operator to inhibit transcription in E. coli. This inhibition can be relieved by adding lactose or isopropyl-β-D-thiogalactopyranoside (IPTG).
   3838..4426    -  rep_origin     ori: high-copy-number ColE1/pMB1/pBR322/pUC origin of replication
   4597..5457    -  CDS            AmpR: β-lactamase; bla; confers resistance to ampicillin, carbenicillin, and related antibiotics
   5458..5562    -  promoter       AmpR promoter: bla
   5657..5692    +  CDS            rop (fragment): Rop protein, which maintains plasmids at low copy number; rop
   5794..5893    +  misc_feature   bom (fragment): basis of mobility region from pBR322
   5899..6053    -  CDS            lacZα (fragment): LacZα fragment of β-galactosidase; lacZ fragment
   6056..6328    -  CDS            TcR (fragment): tetracycline efflux protein; tet; confers resistance to tetracycline
