[The description below was written by a language model from this plasmid's Addgene catalogue record and pLannotate feature annotations shown in this document.]
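Description:
pMSCV-IRES-mAmetrine 1.1 FP is an empty gammaretroviral expression backbone of about 6.3 kb, derived from MSCV-IRES-GFP by expanding the multiple cloning site and swapping GFP for the fluorescent protein mAmetrine1.1. It is propagated in E. coli through a high-copy ColE1/pUC-type origin and selected with ampicillin via the β-lactamase gene. The remaining bacterial annotations (lac promoter/operator and fragments of lacI, lacZα, rop, bom and TcR) are non-functional remnants of earlier cloning vectors.

The retroviral cassette is bounded by 5' and 3' long terminal repeats from murine embryonic stem cell virus. Downstream of the 5' LTR lie the Ψ packaging signal and a truncated, start-codon-less MMLV gag segment, which together allow the genomic RNA transcript to be encapsidated when gag, pol and env are provided in trans by a packaging system. No internal promoter is annotated, so expression in transduced cells is presumably driven by the 5' LTR. A gene of interest is inserted by restriction cloning into the site upstream of the EMCV IRES; according to the depositor this site carries unique EcoRI, BglII, SnaBI, BamHI, MfeI and XhoI sites, while NheI is not unique. The IRES then permits cap-independent translation of mAmetrine1.1 from the same bicistronic transcript, so reporter fluorescence marks cells expressing the inserted gene without fusing the two proteins. mAmetrine1.1 is a photostable, violet-excitable yellow emitter with a large Stokes shift, which makes it easier to distinguish from other fluorescent reporters. The fluorescent protein can be excised with NcoI and NotI for replacement. The vector is suited to stable transduction of mammalian cells and to identifying or sorting the transduced population.
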