Addgene plasmid #52113: pMSCV-IRES-mAmetrine 1.1 FP
Purpose: (Empty Backbone) a bicistronic IRES-mAtetrine containing retroviral vector
Depositing lab: Dario Vignali. Depositing organization: St. Jude Children's Research Hospital.
Backbone
  Vector backbone: MSCV IRES GFP
  Modifications to backbone: expanded MCS and switched FP
  Vector type: Mammalian Expression, Retroviral
  Tag / fusion protein: IRES-mAmetrine 1.1 (C terminal on backbone)
Growth in bacteria
  Bacterial resistance: Ampicillin, 100 μg/mL
  Growth temperature: 37°C
  Growth strain: Stbl3
  Copy number: High Copy
Gene/Insert
  Cloning method: Restriction Enzyme
  Sequencing primers: 5′ pLXSN_5_primer
Terms and licenses: Academic/Nonprofit Terms; Industry Terms: Not Available to Industry
Depositor comments: The FP can be removed with Nco1-Not1 digest. The Multicloning site reads EcoR1-BglII-SnaB1-BamH1-Mfe1-Xho1. These are unique. The Nhe1 site is not unique.
How to cite: pMSCV-IRES-mAmetrine 1.1 FP was a gift from Dario Vignali (Addgene plasmid # 52113 ; http://n2t.net/addgene:52113 ; RRID:Addgene_52113)
