>Addgene plasmid #52113 | pMSCV-IRES-mAmetrine 1.1 FP | addgene partial sequence | sequence record 81875 | pLXSN5 5'-CCCTTGAACCTCCTCGTTCGACC-3'
TCACTCCTTCTCTAGGCGCCGGAATTCAGATCTTACGTAGCTAGCGGATCCCAATTGCTCGAGCGGGATC
AATTCCGCCCCCCCCCTAACGTTACTGGCCGAAGCCGCTTGGAATAAGGCCGGTGTGCGTTTGTCTATAT
GTTATTTTCCACCATATTGCCGTCTTTTGGCAATGTGAGGGCCCGGAAACCTGGCCCTGTCTTCTTGACG
AGCATTCCTAGGGGTCTTTCCCCTCTCGCCAAAGGAATGCAAGGTCTGTTGAATGTCGTGAAGGAAGCAG
TTCCTCTGGAAGCTTCTTGAAGACAAACAACGTCTGTAGCGACCCTTTGCAGGCAGCGGAACCCCCCACC
TGGCGACAGGTGCCTCTGCGGCCAAAAGCCACGTGTATAAGATACACCTGCAAAGGCGGCACAACCCCAG
TGCCACGTTGTGAGTTGGATAGTTGTGGAAAGAGTCAAATGGCTCTCCTCAAGCGTATTCAACAAGGGGC
TGAAGGATGCCCAGAAGGTACCCCATTGTATGGGATCTGATCTGGGGCCTCGGTGCACATGCTTTACATG
TGTTTAGTCGAGGTTAAAAAAACGTCTAGGCCCCCCGAACCACGGGGACGTGGTTTTCCTTTGAAAAACA
CGATAATACCATGGTGAGCAAGGGCGAGGAGCTGTTCACCGGGGTGGTGCCCATCCTGGTCGAGCTGGAC
GGCGACGTAAACGGCCACAGGTTCAGCGTGCGCGGCGAGGGCGAGGGCGATGCCACCAACGGCAAGCTGA
CCCTGAAGTTCATCTGCACCTCCGGCGAGCTGCCCGTGCCCTGGCCCA
