>Addgene plasmid #52113 | pMSCV-IRES-mAmetrine 1.1 FP | addgene partial sequence | sequence record 81948 | IRES-F 5'-TGGCTCTCCTCAAGCGTATT-3'
CCATTGTATGGGATCTGATCTGGGGCCTCGGTGCACATGCTTTACATGTGTTTAGTCGAGGTTAAAAAAA
CGTCTAGGCCCCCCGAACCACGGGGACGTGGTTTTCCTTTGAAAAACACGATAATACCATGGTGAGCAAG
GGCGAGGAGCTGTTCACCGGGGTGGTGCCCATCCTGGTCGAGCTGGACGGCGACGTAAACGGCCACAGGT
TCAGCGTGCGCGGCGAGGGCGAGGGCGATGCCACCAACGGCAAGCTGACCCTGAAGTTCATCTGCACCTC
CGGCGAGCTGCCCGTGCCCTGGCCCACCCTCGTGACCACCCTGTCTTACGGCGTGCAGTGCTTCGCCCGC
TACCCCGACCACATGAAGCAGCACGACTTCTTCAAGTCCGCCATGCCCGAAGGCTACGTCCAGGAGCGCA
CCATCTCCTTCAAGGACGACGGCAGCTACAGGACCCGCGCCGAGGTGAAGTTCGAGGGCGACACCCTGGT
GAACCGCATCGAGCTGAAGGGCATCGACTTCAAGGAGGACGGCAACATCCTGGGGCACAAGCTGGAGTAC
AACATGAACGCGTGGGACGCGTATATCACGGCCGACAAGCAGAAGAACGGCATCAAAGCGAACTTCAAGA
TCGAGCACAACGTCAAGGACGGCGGCGTGCAGCTCGCCGACGCGTACCAGCAGAACACCCCCATCGGCGA
CGGCTCCGTGCTGCTGCCTGACAACCACTACCTGAGCTTCCAGAGCAAGCTGTTCAAAGACCCCAACGAG
CAGCGCGATCACATGGTCCTGCTGGAGTTCGTTACCGCCGCCGG
